>Addgene plasmid #183394 | pMSCV-IRES-GFP-human-caspase-1/4b | addgene full sequence | sequence record 361026 | Addgene Partial NGS Result
AGCCCTTTGTACACCCTAAGCCTCCGCCTCCTCTTCCTCCATCCGCCCCGTCTCTCCCCCTTGAACCTCC
TCGTTCGACCCCGCCTCGATCCTCCCTTTATCCAGCCCTCACTCCTTCTCTAGGCGCCGGAATTAGATCT
CTCGAGATCGATGCGGCCGCGCCACCATGGAACAAAAACTCATCTCAGAAGAGGATCTGATGGCCGACAA
GGTCCTGAAGGAGAAGAGAAAGCTGTTTATCCGTTCCATGGGTGAAGGTACAATAAATGGCTTACTGGAT
GAATTATTACAGACAAGGGTGCTGAACAAGGAAGAGATGGAGAAAGTAAAACGTGAAAATGCTACAGTTA
TGGATAAGACCCGAGCTTTGATTGACTCCGTTATTCCGAAAGGGGCACAGGCATGCCAAATTTGCATCAC
ATACATTTGTGAAGAAGACAGTTACCTGGCAGGGACGCTGGGACTCTCAGCAGATCAAACATCTGGAAAT
TACCTTAATATGCAAGACTCTCAAGGAGTACTTTCTTCCTTTCCAGAAGGCAACCACAGAAAAAAGCCAC
TTAAGGTGTTGGAATCCCTGGGCAAAGATTTCCTCACTGGTGTTTTGGATAACTTGGTGGAACAAAATGT
ACTGAACTGGAAGGAAGAGGAAAAAAAGAAATATTACGATGCTAAAACTGAAGACAAAGTTCGGGTCATG
GCAGACTCTATGCAAGAGAAGCAACGTATGGCAGGACAAATGCTTCTTCAAACCTTTTTTAACATAGACC
AAATATCCCCCAATAAAAAAGCTCATCCGAATATGGAGGCTGGACCACCTGAGTCAGGAGAATCTACAGA
TGCCCTCAAGCTTTGTCCTCATGAAGAATTCCTGAGACTATGTAAAGAAAGAGCTGAAGAGATCTATCCA
ATAAAGGAGAGAAACAACCGCACACGCCTGGCTCTCATCATATGCAATACAGAGTTTGACCATCTGCCTC
CGAGGAATGGAGCTGACTTTGACATCACAGGGATGAAGGAGCTACTTGAGGGTCTGGACTATAGTGTAGA
TGTAGAAGAGAATCTGACAGCCAGAGATATGGAGTCAGCGCTGAGGGCATTTGCTACCAGACCAGAGCAC
AAGTCCTCTGACAGCACATTCTTGGTACTCATGTCTCATGGCATCCTGGAGGGAATCTGCGGAACTGTGC
ATGATGAGAAAAAACCAGATGTGCTGCTTTATGACACCATCTTCCAGATATTCAACAACCGCAACTGCCT
CAGTCTGAAGGACAAACCCAAGGTCATCATTGTCCAGGCCTGCAGAGGTGCAAACCGTGGGGAACTGTGG
GTCAGAGACTCTCCAGCATCCTTGGAAGTGGCCTCTTCACAGTCATCTGAGAACCTAGAGGAAGATGCTG
TTTACAAGACCCACGTGGAGAAGGACTTCATTGCTTTCTGCTCTTCAACGCCACACAACGTGTCCTGGAG
AGACAGCACAATGGGCTCTATCTTCATCACACAACTCATCACATGCTTCCAGAAATATTCTTGGTGCTGC
CACCTAGAGGAAGTATTTCGGAAGGTACAGCAATCATTTGAAACTCCAAGGGCCAAAGCTCAAATGCCCA
CCATAGAACGACTGTCCATGACAAGATATTTCTACCTCTTTCCTGGCAATTGAGTCGACGGTATCGATAA
GCTTGATATCGAATTCCGCCCCCCCCCCTAACGTTACTGGCCGAAGCCGCTTGGAATAAGGCCGGTGTGC
GTTTGTCTATATGTTATTTTCCACCATATTGCCGTCTTTTGGCAATGTGAGGGCCCGGAAACCTGGCCCT
GTCTTCTTGACGAGCATTCCTAGGGGTCTTTCCCCTCTCGCCAAAGGAATGCAAGGTCTGTTGAATGTCG
TGAAGGAAGCAGTTCCTCTGGAAGCTTCTTGAAGACAAACAACGTCTGTAGCGACCCTTTGCAGGCAGCG
GAACCCCCCACCTGGCGACAGGTGCCTCTGCGGCCAAAAGCCACGTGTATAAGATACACCTGCAAAGGCG
GCACAACCCCAGTGCCACGTTGTGAGTTGGATAGTTGTGGAAAGAGTCAAATGGCTCTCCTCAAGCGTAT
TCAACAAGGGGCTGAAGGATGCCCAGAAGGTACCCCATTGTATGGGATCTGATCTGGGGCCTCGGTGCAC
ATGCTTTACATGTGTTTAGTCGAGGTTAAAAAAACGTCTAGGCCCCCCGAACCACGGGGACGTGGTTTTC
CTTTGAAAAACACGATGATAATATGGCCACAACCATGGTGAGCAAGGGCGAGGAGCTGTTCACCGGGGTG
GTGCCCATCCTGGTCGAGCTGGACGGCGACGTAAACGGCCACAAGTTCAGCGTGTCTGGCGAGGGCGAGG
GCGATGCCACCTACGGCAAGCTGACCCTGAAGTTCATCTGCACCACCGGCAAGCTGCCCGTGCCCTGGCC
CACCCTCGTGACCACCCTGACCTACGGCGTGCAGTGCTTCAGCCGCTACCCCGACCACATGAAGCAGCAC
GACTTCTTCAAGTCCGCCATGCCCGAAGGCTACGTCCAGGAGCGCACCATCTTCTTCAAGGACGACGGCA
ACTACAAGACCCGCGCCGAGGTGAAGTTCGAGGGCGACACCCTGGTGAACCGCATCGAGCTGAAGGGCAT
CGACTTCAAGGAGGACGGCAACATCCTGGGGCACAAGCTGGAGTACAACTACAACAGCCACAACGTCTAT
ATCATGGCCGACAAGCAGAAGAACGGCATCAAGGCGAACTTCAAGATCCGCCACAACATCGAGGACGGCA
GCGTGCAGCTCGCCGACCACTACCAGCAGAACACCCCCATCGGCGACGGCCCCGTGCTGCTGCCCGACAA
CCACTACCTGAGCACCCAGTCCGCCCTGAGCAAAGACCCCAACGAGAAGCGCGATCACATGGTCCTGCTG
GAGTTCGTGACCGCCGCCGGGATCACTCTCGGCATGGACGAGCTGTACAAGTAATGAATTAATTAAGAAT
TCGATAAAATAAAAGATTTTATTTAGTCTCCAGAAAAAGGGGGGAATGAAAGACCCCACCTGTAGGTTTG
GCAAGCTAGCTTAAGTAACGCCATTTTGCAAGGCATGGAAAATACATAACTGAGAATAGAGAAGTTCAGA
TCAAGGTTAGGAACAGAGAGACAGCAGAATATGGGCCAAACAGGATATCTGTGGTAAGCAGTTCCTGCCC
CGGCTCAGGGCCAAGAACAGATGGTCCCCAGATGCGGTCCCGCCCTCAGCAGTTTCTAGAGAACCATCAG
ATGTTTCCAGGGTGCCCCAAGGACCTGAAATGACCCTGTGCCTTATTTGAACTAACCAATCAGTTCGCTT
CTCGCTTCTGTTCGCGCGCTTCTGCTCCCCGAGCTCAATAAAAGAGCCCACAACCCCTCACTCGGCGCGC
CAGTCCTCCGATAGACTGCGTCGCCCGGGTACCCGTGTATCCAATAAACCCTCTTGCAGTTGCATCCGAC
TTGTGGTCTCGCTGTTCCTTGGGAGGGTCTCCTCTGAGTGATTGACTACCCGTCAGCGGGGGTCTTTCAT
GGGTAACAGTTTCTTGAAGTTGGAGAACAACATTCTGAGGGTAGGAGTCGAATATTAAGTAATCCTGACT
CAATTAGCCACTGTTTTGAATCCACATACTCCAATACTCCTGAAATAGTTCATTATGGACAGCGCAGAAA
GAGCTGGGKAGWWYWKTRWRRWYRKYRYMGRMASAGCTGGGGAGAATTGTGAAATTGTTATCCGCTCACA
ATTCCACACAACATACGAGCCGGAAGCATAAAGTGTAAAGCCTGGGGTGCCTAATGAGTGAGCTAACTCA
CATTAATTGCGTTGCGCTCACTGCCCGCTTTCCAGTCGGGAAACCTGTCGTGCCAGCTGCATTAATGAAT
CGGCCAACGCGCGGGGAGAGGCGGTTTGCGTATTGGGCGCTCTTCCGCTTCCTCGCTCACTGACTCGCTG
CGCTCGGTCGTTCGGCTGCGGCGAGCGGTATCAGCTCACTCAAAGGCGGTAATACGGTTATCCACAGAAT
CAGGGGATAACGCAGGAAAGAACATGTGAGCAAAAGGCCAGCAAAAGGCCAGGAACCGTAAAAAGGCCGC
GTTGCTGGCGTTTTTCCATAGGCTCCGCCCCCCTGACGAGCATCACAAAAATCGACGCTCAAGTCAGAGG
TGGCGAAACCCGACAGGACTATAAAGATACCAGGCGTTTCCCCCTGGAAGCTCCCTCGTGCGCTCTCCTG
TTCCGACCCTGCCGCTTACCGGATACCTGTCCGCCTTTCTCCCTTCGGGAAGCGTGGCGCTTTCTCATAG
CTCACGCTGTAGGTATCTCAGTTCGGTGTAGGTCGTTCGCTCCAAGCTGGGCTGTGTGCACGAACCCCCC
GTTCAGCCCGACCGCTGCGCCTTATCCGGTAACTATCGTCTTGAGTCCAACCCGGTAAGACACGACTTAT
CGCCACTGGCAGCAGCCACTGGTAACAGGATTAGCAGAGCGAGGTATGTAGGCGGTGCTACAGAGTTCTT
GAAGTGGTGGCCTAACTACGGCTACACTAGAAGAACAGTATTTGGTATCTGCGCTCTGCTGAAGCCAGTT
ACCTTCGGAAAAAGAGTTGGTAGCTCTTGATCCGGCAAACAAACCACCGCTGGTAGCGGTGGTTTTTTTG
TTTGCAAGCAGCAGATTACGCGCAGAAAAAAAGGATCTCAAGAAGATCCTTTGATCTTTTCTACGGGGTC
TGACGCTCAGTGGAACGAAAACTCACGTTAAGGGATTTTGGTCATGAGATTATCAAAAAGGATCTTCACC
TAGATCCTTTTAAATTAAAAATGAAGTTTTAAATCAATCTAAAGTATATATGAGTAAACTTGGTCTGACA
GTTACCAATGCTTAATCAGTGAGGCACCTATCTCAGCGATCTGTCTATTTCGTTCATCCATAGTTGCCTG
ACTCCCCGTCGTGTAGATAACTACGATACGGGAGGGCTTACCATCTGGCCCCAGTGCTGCAATGATACCG
CGAGACCCACGCTCACCGGCTCCAGATTTATCAGCAATAAACCAGCCAGCCGGAAGGGCCGAGCGCAGAA
GTGGTCCTGCAACTTTATCCGCCTCCATCCAGTCTATTAATTGTTGCCGGGAAGCTAGAGTAAGTAGTTC
GCCAGTTAATAGTTTGCGCAACGTTGTTGCCATTGCTACAGGCATCGTGGTGTCACGCTCGTCGTTTGGT
ATGGCTTCATTCAGCTCCGGTTCCCAACGATCAAGGCGAGTTACATGATCCCCCATGTTGTGCAAAAAAG
CGGTTAGCTCCTTCGGTCCTCCGATCGTTGTCAGAAGTAAGTTGGCCGCAGTGTTATCACTCATGGTTAT
GGCAGCACTGCATAATTCTCTTACTGTCATGCCATCCGTAAGATGCTTTTCTGTGACTGGTGAGTACTCA
ACCAAGTCATTCTGAGAATAGTGTATGCGGCGACCGAGTTGCTCTTGCCCGGCGTCAATACGGGATAATA
CCGCGCCACATAGCAGAACTTTAAAAGTGCTCATCATTGGAAAACGTTCTTCGGGGCGAAAACTCTCAAG
GATCTTACCGCTGTTGAGATCCAGTTCGATGTAACCCACTCGTGCACCCAACTGATCTTCAGCATCTTTT
ACTTTCACCAGCGTTTCTGGGTGAGCAAAAACAGGAAGGCAAAATGCCGCAAAAAAGGGAATAAGGGCGA
CACGGAAATGTTGAATACTCATACTCTTCCTTTTTCAATATTATTGAAGCATTTATCAGGGTTATTGTCT
CATGAGCGGATACATATTTGAATGTATTTAGAAAAATAAACAAATAGGGGTTCCGCGCACATTTCCCCGA
AAAGTGCCACCTGACGTCTAAGAAACCATTATTATCATGACATTAACCTATAAAAATAGGCGTATCACGA
GGCCCTTTCGTCTCGCGCGTTTCGGTGATGACGGTGAAAACCTCTGACACATGCAGCTCCCGGAGACGGT
CACAGCTTGTCTGTAAGCGGATGCCGGGAGCAGACAAGCCCGTCAGGGCGCGTCAGCGGGTGTTGGCGGG
TGTCGGGGCTGGCTTAACTATGCGGCATCAGAGCAGATTGTACTGAGAGTGCACCATATGCGGTGTGAAA
TACCGCACAGATGCGTAAGGAGAAAATACCGCATCAGGCGCCATTCGCCATTCAGGCTGCGCAACTGTTG
GGAAGGGCGATCGGTGCGGGCCTCTTCGCTATTACGCCAGCTGGCGAAAGGGGGATGTGCTGCAAGGCGA
TTAAGTTGGGTAACGCCAGGGTTTTCCCAGTCACGACGTTGTAAAACGACGGCGCAAGGAATGGTGCATG
CAAGGAGATGGCGCCCAACAGTCCCCCGGCCACGGGGCCTGCCACCATACCCACGCCGAAACAAGCGCTC
ATGAGCCCGAAGTGGCGAGCCCGATCTTCCCCATCGGTGATGTCGGCGATATAGGCGCCAGCAACCGCAC
CTGTGGCGCCGGTGATGCCGGCCACGATGCGTCCGGCGTAGAGGCGATTAGTCCAATTTGTTAAAGACAG
GATATCAGTGGTCCAGGCTCTAGTTTTGACTCAACAATATCACCAGCTGAAGCCTATAGAGTACGAGCCA
TAGATAAAATAAAAGATTTTATTTAGTCTCCAGAAAAAGGGGGGAATGAAAGACCCCACCTGTAGGTTTG
GCAAGCTAGCTTAAGTAACGCCATTTTGCAAGGCATGGAAAATACATAACTGAGAATAGAGAAGTTCAGA
TCAAGGTTAGGAACAGAGAGACAGCAGAATATGGGCCAAACAGGATATCTGTGGTAAGCAGTTCCTGCCC
CGGCTCAGGGCCAAGAACAGATGGTCCCCAGATGCGGTCCCGCCCTCAGCAGTTTCTAGAGAACCATCAG
ATGTTTCCAGGGTGCCCCAAGGACCTGAAATGACCCTGTGCCTTATTTGAACTAACCAATCAGTTCGCTT
CTCGCTTCTGTTCGCGCGCTTCTGCTCCCCGAGCTCAATAAAAGAGCCCACAACCCCTCACTCGGCGCGC
CAGTCCTCCGATAGACTGCGTCGCCCGGGTACCCGTATTCCCAATAAAGCCTCTTGCTGTTTGCATCCGA
ATCGTGGACTCGCTGATCCTTGGGAGGGTCTCCTCAGATTGATTGACTGCCCACCTCGGGGGTCTTTCAT
TTGGAGGTTCCACCGAGATTTGGAGACCCCTGCCCAGGGACCACCGACCCCCCCGCCGGGAGGTAAGCTG
GCCAGCGGTCGTTTCGTGTCTGTCTCTGTCTTTGTGCGTGTTTGTGCCGGCATCTAATGTTTGCGCCTGC
GTCTGTACTAGTTAGCTAACTAGCTCTGTATCTGGCGGACCCGTGGTGGAACTGACGAGTTCTGAACACC
CGGCCGCAACCCTGGGAGACGTCCCAGGGACTTTGGGGGCCGTTTTTGTGGCCCGACCTGAGGAAGGGAG
TCGATGTGGAATCCGACCCCGTCAGGATATGTGGTTCTGGTAGGAGACGAGAACCTAAAACAGTTCCCGC
CTCCGTCTGAATTTTTGCTTTCGGTTTGGAACCGAAGCCGCGCGTCTTGTCTGCTGCAGCGCTGCAGCAT
CGTTCTGTGTTGTCTCTGTCTGACTGTGTTTCTGTATTTGTCTGAAAATTAGGGCCAGACTGTTACCACT
CCCTTAAGTTTGACCTTAGGTCACTGGAAAGATGTCGAGCGGATCGCTCACAACCAGTCGGTAGATGTCA
AGAAGAGACGTTGGGTTACCTTCTGCTCTGCAGAATGGCCAACCTTTAACGTCGGATGGCCGCGAGACGG
CACCTTTAACCGAGACCTCATCACCCAGGTTAAGATCAAGGTCTTTTCACCTGGCCCGCATGGACACCCA
GACCAGGTCCCCTACATCGTGACCTGGGAAGCCTTGGCTTTTGACCCCCCTCCCTGGGTCA
Features (pLannotate 1.2.2; 21 found; start..end, strand, type, name):
    200..529     +  CDS            CARD17: CAR17_HUMAN - Also known as INCA. Experimental evidence at protein level: Swiss-Prot protein existence level 1. Regulator of procaspase-1/CASP1 activation implicated in the regulation of the proteolytic maturation of pro-IL-1beta/IL1B and its release during inflammation. Inhibits the release of IL1B in response to LPS in monocytes. However, unlike CASP1, do not induce NF-kappa-B activation. From Homo sapiens (Human).
    536..1660    +  CDS            CASP4: CASP4_HUMAN - Also known as ICH2 From Homo sapiens (Human).
   1664..1697    -  misc_feature   MCS (fragment): pBluescript multiple cloning site
   1799..2261    +  misc_feature   IRES: internal ribosome entry site (IRES) of the encephalomyocarditis virus (EMCV)
   2275..2994    +  CDS            EGFP: the original enhanced GFP (Yang et al., 1996) mammalian codon-optimized
   3056..3570    +  LTR            3' LTR: 3' long terminal repeat from murine embryonic stem cell virus
   3765..3781    -  protein_bind   lac operator: The lac repressor binds to the lac operator to inhibit transcription in E. coli. This inhibition can be relieved by adding lactose or isopropyl-β-D-thiogalactopyranoside (IPTG). lac repressor encoded by lacI
   3789..3819    -  promoter       lac promoter: promoter for the E. coli lac operon
   3834..3855    -  protein_bind   CAP binding site: CAP binding activates transcription in the presence of cAMP. E. coli catabolite activator protein
   3868..3960    -  CDS            lacI (fragment): lac repressor; lacI; The lac repressor binds to the lac operator to inhibit transcription in E. coli. This inhibition can be relieved by adding lactose or isopropyl-β-D-thiogalactopyranoside (IPTG).
   4143..4731    -  rep_origin     ori: high-copy-number ColE1/pMB1/pBR322/pUC origin of replication
   4902..5762    -  CDS            AmpR: β-lactamase; bla; confers resistance to ampicillin, carbenicillin, and related antibiotics
   5763..5867    -  promoter       AmpR promoter: bla
   5962..5997    +  CDS            rop (fragment): Rop protein, which maintains plasmids at low copy number; rop
   6099..6198    +  misc_feature   bom (fragment): basis of mobility region from pBR322
   6204..6353    -  CDS            lacZα (fragment): LacZα fragment of β-galactosidase; lacZ fragment
   6353..6554    -  CDS            TcR (fragment): tetracycline efflux protein; tet; confers resistance to tetracycline
   6555..6653    +  CDS            env (fragment): murine leukemia virus gPr80 envelope polyprotein precursor; env; proteolytically cleaved into gp70SU and p15TM subunits
   6695..7211    +  LTR            5' LTR: 5' long terminal repeat from murine embryonic stem cell virus
   7275..7616    +  misc_feature   MESV Ψ: packaging signal of murine embryonic stem cell virus
   7683..128     +  CDS            gag (truncated) (across the origin): truncated Moloney murine leukemia virus (MMLV) gag gene lacking the start codon
