[The description below was written by a language model from this plasmid's Addgene catalogue record and pLannotate feature annotations shown in this document.]
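Description:
pMSCV-IRES-GFP-human-caspase-1/4b is a gammaretroviral transfer vector built on the pMSCV-IRES-EGFP backbone, intended for stable expression of an engineered inflammatory caspase in mammalian cells by retroviral transduction. In bacteria it is maintained through a high-copy ColE1/pUC-type origin and selected with ampicillin via the β-lactamase gene. The backbone also carries non-functional remnants of older cloning vectors (fragments of lacI, lacZα, rop, bom and a tetracycline resistance gene). The viral portion consists of murine embryonic stem cell virus 5′ and 3′ LTRs, the MESV Ψ packaging signal and a truncated gag segment lacking its start codon. Together these allow the transcript to be packaged into virions when gag-pol and env are supplied in trans. After integration, the 5′ LTR serves as the promoter for the payload.

The insert, cloned between NotI and SalI, is a synthetic chimera in which the CARD domain of human caspase-1 is fused to human caspase-4, with an N-terminal Myc tag according to the catalogue entry. The automated annotation labels the CARD portion as CARD17/INCA, which most likely reflects the close similarity of that protein to the caspase-1 CARD rather than a different insert. The following segment is annotated as CASP4. The Myc tag is not separately annotated. Downstream, an EMCV IRES drives translation of EGFP from the same bicistronic transcript, so green fluorescence marks transduced cells and allows them to be sorted. The construct belongs to work on domain-swapped and redesigned inflammatory caspases, examining how the LPS receptor caspase-4 relates functionally to the interleukin-1β converting enzyme caspase-1.
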