Addgene plasmid #183394: pMSCV-IRES-GFP-human-caspase-1/4b
Purpose: Expression of mammalian inflammatory caspase gene in mammalian cells by retroviral transduction
Depositing lab: Jonathan Kagan. Depositing organization: Boston Children's Hospital. Publication: Evolution-inspired redesign of the LPS receptor caspase-4 into an interleukin-1beta converting enzyme. Devant P, Cao A, Kagan JC. Sci Immunol. 2021 Aug 10;6(62). doi: 10.1126/sciimmunol.abh3567. PubMed 34734155.
Backbone
  Vector backbone: pMSCV-IRES-EGFP
  Backbone size w/o insert (bp): 6400
  Vector type: Retroviral
Growth in bacteria
  Bacterial resistance: Ampicillin, 100 μg/mL
  Growth temperature: 37°C
  Growth strain: NEB Stable
  Copy number: High Copy
Gene/Insert
  Gene/Insert name: CARD domain of human caspase-1 fused to human caspase-4 (alt names: hCARD1 + 4/mEnz4; human caspase-1/4b)
  Species: H. sapiens (human), Synthetic
  Insert size (bp): 1500
  Entrez Gene: CASP1 (a.k.a. ICE, IL1BC, P45)
  Promoter: MESV
  Tag / fusion protein: Myc (N terminal on insert)
  Cloning method: Restriction Enzyme; 5′ cloning site NotI (not destroyed); 3′ cloning site SalI (not destroyed)
  Sequencing primers: 5′ MSCV-fwd; 3′ MSCV-rev
Terms and licenses: Academic/Nonprofit Terms; Industry Terms: Not Available to Industry
How to cite: pMSCV-IRES-GFP-human-caspase-1/4b was a gift from Jonathan Kagan (Addgene plasmid # 183394 ; http://n2t.net/addgene:183394 ; RRID:Addgene_183394)
